>Addgene plasmid #218974 | pcDNA5-3xFLAG-SRSF1 siRNA-resitant | addgene full sequence | sequence record 436112 | Addgene NGS Result
GACGGATCGGGAGATCTCCCGATCCCCTATGGTGCACTCTCAGTACAATCTGCTCTGATGCCGCATAGTT
AAGCCAGTATCTGCTCCCTGCTTGTGTGTTGGAGGTCGCTGAGTAGTGCGCGAGCAAAATTTAAGCTACA
ACAAGGCAAGGCTTGACCGACAATTGCATGAAGAATCTGCTTAGGGTTAGGCGTTTTGCGCTGCTTCGCG
ATGTACGGGCCAGATATACGCGTTGACATTGATTATTGACTAGTTATTAATAGTAATCAATTACGGGGTC
ATTAGTTCATAGCCCATATATGGAGTTCCGCGTTACATAACTTACGGTAAATGGCCCGCCTGGCTGACCG
CCCAACGACCCCCGCCCATTGACGTCAATAATGACGTATGTTCCCATAGTAACGCCAATAGGGACTTTCC
ATTGACGTCAATGGGTGGAGTATTTACGGTAAACTGCCCACTTGGCAGTACATCAAGTGTATCATATGCC
AAGTACGCCCCCTATTGACGTCAATGACGGTAAATGGCCCGCCTGGCATTATGCCCAGTACATGACCTTA
TGGGACTTTCCTACTTGGCAGTACATCTACGTATTAGTCATCGCTATTACCATGGTGATGCGGTTTTGGC
AGTACATCAATGGGCGTGGATAGCGGTTTGACTCACGGGGATTTCCAAGTCTCCACCCCATTGACGTCAA
TGGGAGTTTGTTTTGGCACCAAAATCAACGGGACTTTCCAAAATGTCGTAACAACTCCGCCCCATTGACG
CAAATGGGCGGTAGGCGTGTACGGTGGGAGGTCTATATAAGCAGAGCTCTCCCTATCAGTGATAGAGATC
TCCCTATCAGTGATAGAGATCGTCGACGAGCTCGTTTAGTGAACCGTCAGATCGCCTGGAGACGCCATCC
ACGCTGTTTTGACCTCCATAGAAGACACCGGGACCGATCCAGCCTCCGGACTCTAGCGTTTAAACTTAAG
CTTCCACCATGGACTACAAAGACCATGACGGTGATACATATGATCATGACATCGATTACAAGGATGACGA
TGACAAGACAAGTTTGTACAAAAAAGCAGGCTTCTCGGGAGGTGGTGTGATTCGTGGCCCCGCAGGGAAC
AACGATTGCCGCATCTACGTGGGTAACTTACCTCCAGACATCCGAACCAAGGACATTGAGGACGTGTTCT
ACAAATACGGCGCTATCCGCGACATCGACCTCAAGAATCGCCGCGGGGGACCGCCCTTCGCCTTCGTTGA
GTTCGAGGACCCGCGAGACGCGGAAGACGCGGTGTATGGTCGCGACGGCTATGATTACGATGGGTACCGT
CTGCGGGTGGAGTTTCCTCGAAGCGGCCGTGGAACAGGCCGAGGCGGCGGCGGGGGTGGAGGTGGCGGAG
CTCCCCGAGGTCGCTATGGCCCCCCATCCAGGCGGTCTGAAAACAGAGTGGTTGTCTCTGGACTGCCTCC
AAGTGGAAGTTGGCAGGATTTAAAGGATCACATGCGTGAAGCAGGTGATGTATGTTATGCTGATGTTTAC
CGAGATGGCACTGGTGTGGTCGAATTCGTGAGAAAGGAAGATATGACCTATGCAGTTCGAAAACTGGATA
ACACTAAGTTTAGATCTCATGAGGGAGAAACTGCCTACATCCGGGTTAAAGTTGATGGGCCCAGAAGTCC
AAGTTATGGAAGATCTCGATCTCGAAGCCGTAGTCGTAGCAGAAGCCGTAGCAGAAGCAACAGCAGGAGT
CGCAGTTACTCCCCAAGGAGAAGCAGAGGATCACCACGCTATTCTCCCCGTCATAGCAGATCTCGCTCTC
GTACATGATAACCCAGCTTTCTTGTACAAAGTGGTCTGACTCGAGTCTAGAGGGCCCGTTTAAACCCGCT
GATCAGCCTCGACTGTGCCTTCTAGTTGCCAGCCATCTGTTGTTTGCCCCTCCCCCGTGCCTTCCTTGAC
CCTGGAAGGTGCCACTCCCACTGTCCTTTCCTAATAAAATGAGGAAATTGCATCGCATTGTCTGAGTAGG
TGTCATTCTATTCTGGGGGGTGGGGTGGGGCAGGACAGCAAGGGGGAGGATTGGGAAGACAATAGCAGGC
ATGCTGGGGATGCGGTGGGCTCTATGGCTTCTGAGGCGGAAAGAACCAGCTGGGGCTCTAGGGGGTATCC
CC
[124 nt withheld, positions 2173-2296]
C
[91 nt withheld, positions 2298-2388]
AGGGTGATGGTTCACGTACCTAGAAGTTCCTATTCCGAAGTTCCTATTCTCTAGAAAGTATAGGAACTTC
CTTGGCCAAAAAGCCTGAACTCACCGCGACGTCTGTCGAGAAGTTTCTGATCGAAAAGTTCGACAGCGTC
TCCGACCTGATGCAGCTCTCGGAGGGCGAAGAATCTCGTGCTTTCAGCTTCGATGTAGGAGGGCGTGGAT
ATGTCCTGCGGGTAAATAGCTGCGCCGATGGTTTCTACAAAGATCGTTATGTTTATCGGCACTTTGCATC
GGCCGCGCTCCCGATTCCGGAAGTGCTTGACATTGGGGAGTTCAGCGAGAGCCTGACCTATTGCATCTCC
CGCCGTGCACAGGGTGTCACGTTGCAAGACCTGCCTGAAACCGAACTGCCCGCTGTTCTGCAGCCGGTCG
CGGAGGCCATGGATGCGATCGCTGCGGCCGATCTTAGCCAGACGAGCGGGTTCGGCCCATTCGGACCGCA
AGGAATCGGTCAATACACTACATGGCGTGATTTCATATGCGCGATTGCTGATCCCCATGTGTATCACTGG
CAAACTGTGATGGACGACACCGTCAGTGCGTCCGTCGCGCAGGCTCTCGATGAGCTGATGCTTTGGGCCG
AGGACTGCCCCGAAGTCCGGCACCTCGTGCACGCGGATTTCGGCTCCAACAATGTCCTGACGGACAATGG
CCGCATAACAGCGGTCATTGACTGGAGCGAGGCGATGTTCGGGGATTCCCAATACGAGGTCGCCAACATC
TTCTTCTGGAGGCCGTGGTTGGCTTGTATGGAGCAGCAGACGCGCTACTTCGAGCGGAGGCATCCGGAGC
TTGCAGGATCGCCGCGGCTCCGGGCGTATATGCTCCGCATTGGTCTTGACCAACTCTATCAGAGCTTGGT
TGACGGCAATTTCGATGATGCAGCTTGGGCGCAGGGTCGATGCGACGCAATCGTCCGATCCGGAGCCGGG
ACTGTCGGGCGTACACAAATCGCCCGCAGAAGCGCGGCCGTCTGGACCGATGGCTGTGTAGAAGTACTCG
CCGATAGTGGAAACCGACGCCCCAGCACTCGTCCGAGGGCAAAGGAATAGCACGTACTACGAGATTTCGA
TTCCACCGCCGCCTTCTATGAAAGGTTGGGCTTCGGAATCGTTTTCCGGGACGCCGGCTGGATGATCCTC
CAGCGCGGGGATCTCATGCTGGAGTTCTTCGCCCACCCCAACTTGTTTATTGCAGCTTATAATGGTTACA
AATAAAGCAATAGCATCACAAATTTCACAAATAAAGCATTTTTTTCACTGCATTCTAGTTGTGGTTTGTC
CAAACTCATCAATGTATCTTATCATGTCTGTATACCGTCGACCTCTAGCTAGAGCTTGGCGTAATCATGG
TCATAGCTGTTTCCTGTGTGAAATTGTTATCCGCTCACAATTCCACACAACATACGAGCCGGAAGCATAA
AGTGTAAAGCCTGGGGTGCCTAATGAGTGAGCTAACTCACATTAATTGCGTTGCGCTCACTGCCCGCTTT
CCAGTCGGGAAACCTGTCGTGCCAGCTGCATTAATGAATCGGCCAACGCGCGGGGAGAGGCGGTTTGCGT
ATTGGGCGCTCTTCCGCTTCCTCGCTCACTGACTCGCTGCGCTCGGTCGTTCGGCTGCGGCGAGCGGTAT
CAGCTCACTCAAAGGCGGTAATACGGTTATCCACAGAATCAGGGGATAACGCAGGAAAGAACATGTGAGC
AAAAGGCCAGCAAAAGGCCAGGAACCGTAAAAAGGCCGCGTTGCTGGCGTTTTTCCATAGGCTCCGCCCC
CCTGACGAGCATCACAAAAATCGACGCTCAAGTCAGAGGTGGCGAAACCCGACAGGACTATAAAGATACC
AGGCGTTTCCCCCTGGAAGCTCCCTCGTGCGCTCTCCTGTTCCGACCCTGCCGCTTACCGGATACCTGTC
CGCCTTTCTCCCTTCGGGAAGCGTGGCGCTTTCTCATAGCTCACGCTGTAGGTATCTCAGTTCGGTGTAG
GTCGTTCGCTCCAAGCTGGGCTGTGTGCACGAACCCCCCGTTCAGCCCGACCGCTGCGCCTTATCCGGTA
ACTATCGTCTTGAGTCCAACCCGGTAAGACACGACTTATCGCCACTGGCAGCAGCCACTGGTAACAGGAT
TAGCAGAGCGAGGTATGTAGGCGGTGCTACAGAGTTCTTGAAGTGGTGGCCTAACTACGGCTACACTAGA
AGAACAGTATTTGGTATCTGCGCTCTGCTGAAGCCAGTTACCTTCGGAAAAAGAGTTGGTAGCTCTTGAT
CCGGCAAACAAACCACCGCTGGTAGCGGTGGTTTTTTTGTTTGCAAGCAGCAGATTACGCGCAGAAAAAA
AGGATCTCAAGAAGATCCTTTGATCTTTTCTACGGGGTCTGACGCTCAGTGGAACGAAAACTCACGTTAA
GGGATTTTGGTCATGAGATTATCAAAAAGGATCTTCACCTAGATCCTTTTAAATTAAAAATGAAGTTTTA
AATCAATCTAAAGTATATATGAGTAAACTTGGTCTGACAGTTACCAATGCTTAATCAGTGAGGCACCTAT
CTCAGCGATCTGTCTATTTCGTTCATCCATAGTTGCCTGACTCCCCGTCGTGTAGATAACTACGATACGG
GAGGGCTTACCATCTGGCCCCAGTGCTGCAATGATACCGCGAGACCCACGCTCACCGGCTCCAGATTTAT
CAGCAATAAACCAGCCAGCCGGAAGGGCCGAGCGCAGAAGTGGTCCTGCAACTTTATCCGCCTCCATCCA
GTCTATTAATTGTTGCCGGGAAGCTAGAGTAAGTAGTTCGCCAGTTAATAGTTTGCGCAACGTTGTTGCC
ATTGCTACAGGCATCGTGGTGTCACGCTCGTCGTTTGGTATGGCTTCATTCAGCTCCGGTTCCCAACGAT
CAAGGCGAGTTACATGATCCCCCATGTTGTGCAAAAAAGCGGTTAGCTCCTTCGGTCCTCCGATCGTTGT
CAGAAGTAAGTTGGCCGCAGTGTTATCACTCATGGTTATGGCAGCACTGCATAATTCTCTTACTGTCATG
CCATCCGTAAGATGCTTTTCTGTGACTGGTGAGTACTCAACCAAGTCATTCTGAGAATAGTGTATGCGGC
GACCGAGTTGCTCTTGCCCGGCGTCAATACGGGATAATACCGCGCCACATAGCAGAACTTTAAAAGTGCT
CATCATTGGAAAACGTTCTTCGGGGCGAAAACTCTCAAGGATCTTACCGCTGTTGAGATCCAGTTCGATG
TAACCCACTCGTGCACCCAACTGATCTTCAGCATCTTTTACTTTCACCAGCGTTTCTGGGTGAGCAAAAA
CAGGAAGGCAAAATGCCGCAAAAAAGGGAATAAGGGCGACACGGAAATGTTGAATACTCATACTCTTCCT
TTTTCAATATTATTGAAGCATTTATCAGGGTTATTGTCTCATGAGCGGATACATATTTGAATGTATTTAG
AAAAATAAACAAATAGGGGTTCCGCGCACATTTCCCCGAAAAGTGCCACCTGACGTC
Features (pLannotate 1.2.2; 24 found; start..end, strand, type, name):
     28..80      -  misc_feature   bom (fragment): basis of mobility region from pBR322
    235..614     +  enhancer       CMV enhancer: human cytomegalovirus immediate early enhancer
    615..818     +  promoter       CMV promoter: human cytomegalovirus (CMV) immediate early promoter
    820..839     +  promoter       PLtetO-1 promoter (fragment): modified phage lambda PL promoter with tet operator sites (Lutz and Bujard, 1997)
    841..860     +  promoter       PLtetO-1 promoter (fragment): modified phage lambda PL promoter with tet operator sites (Lutz and Bujard, 1997)
    868..901     +  promoter       TRE3GV promoter (fragment): 3rd-generation Tet-responsive promoter that can be activated by binding of Tet-On® 3G, optimized for retroviral and lentiviral vectors
   1034..1057    +  CDS            FLAG: FLAG® epitope tag, followed by an enterokinase cleavage site
   1058..1082    +  protein_bind   attB1: mutant version of attB; recombination site for the Gateway® BP reaction BP Clonase™
   1085..1825    +  CDS            SRSF1: SRSF1_HUMAN - Also known as ASF, SF2, SF2P33, SFRS1. Experimental evidence at protein level: Swiss-Prot protein existence level 1. Plays a role in preventing exon skipping, ensuring the accuracy of splicing and regulating alternative splicing. Interacts with other spliceosomal components, via the RS domains, to form a bridge between the 5'- and 3'-splice site binding components, U1 snRNP and U2AF. Can stimulate binding of U1 snRNP to a 5'-splice site- containing pre-mRNA. Binds to purine-rich RNA sequences, either the octamer, 5'-RGAAGAAC-3' (r=A or G) or the decamers, AGGACAGAGC/AGGACGAAGC. B
   1831..1855    -  protein_bind   attB2: mutant version of attB; recombination site for the Gateway® BP reaction BP Clonase™
   1903..2127    +  polyA_signal   bGH poly(A) signal: bovine growth hormone polyadenylation signal
   2131..2152    +  promoter       SV40 promoter (fragment): SV40 enhancer and early promoter
   2173..2406    +  rep_origin     f1 ori (fragment) (sequence partly withheld): f1 bacteriophage origin of replication; arrow indicates direction of (+) strand synthesis
   2411..2458    +  protein_bind   FRT: FLP-mediated recombination occurs in the 8-bp core sequence TCTAGAAA (Turan and Bode, 2011). FLP recombinase from the Saccharomyces cerevisiae 2μ plasmid
   2466..3488    +  CDS            HygR: hygromycin B phosphotransferase confers resistance to hygromycin
   3498..3623    +  CDS            ble (fragment): BLE_KLEPN - Experimental evidence at protein level: Swiss-Prot protein existence level 1. Binding protein with a strong affinity to the bleomycin family of antibiotics. Binds to CL990; an antimitotic-antibiotic compound. From Klebsiella pneumoniae.
   3618..3739    +  polyA_signal   SV40 poly(A) signal: SV40 polyadenylation signal
   3812..3828    -  protein_bind   lac operator: The lac repressor binds to the lac operator to inhibit transcription in E. coli. This inhibition can be relieved by adding lactose or isopropyl-β-D-thiogalactopyranoside (IPTG). lac repressor encoded by lacI
   3836..3866    -  promoter       lac promoter: promoter for the E. coli lac operon
   3881..3902    -  protein_bind   CAP binding site: CAP binding activates transcription in the presence of cAMP. E. coli catabolite activator protein
   3915..4007    -  CDS            lacI (fragment): lac repressor; lacI; The lac repressor binds to the lac operator to inhibit transcription in E. coli. This inhibition can be relieved by adding lactose or isopropyl-β-D-thiogalactopyranoside (IPTG).
   4190..4778    -  rep_origin     ori: high-copy-number ColE1/pMB1/pBR322/pUC origin of replication
   4949..5809    -  CDS            AmpR: β-lactamase; bla; confers resistance to ampicillin, carbenicillin, and related antibiotics
   5810..5914    -  promoter       AmpR promoter: bla
