[The description below was written by a language model from this plasmid's Addgene catalogue record and pLannotate feature annotations shown in this document.]
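Description:
pcDNA5-3xFLAG-SRSF1 siRNA-resitant is a mammalian expression plasmid of about 5.9 kb, built on a pcDNA5-3xFLAG backbone, that expresses human SRSF1 (also known as ASF/SF2), a serine/arginine-rich splicing factor that promotes exon inclusion and regulates alternative splicing. In bacteria it is maintained at high copy through a ColE1/pUC-type origin and selected with ampicillin via the β-lactamase gene. A fragment of the f1 origin and remnants of the lac promoter/operator region are also annotated.

The SRSF1 cDNA is driven by the CMV immediate-early enhancer and promoter. Short tet operator-like fragments are annotated immediately downstream of the promoter, suggesting a tetracycline-regulatable CMV/TetO arrangement, although the catalogue entry lists the promoter simply as CMV. The coding sequence is preceded by an N-terminal FLAG epitope: the backbone name indicates a 3xFLAG tag, while the annotation marks a single FLAG unit. It is flanked by attB1 and attB2 Gateway sites, though the recorded cloning method is Golden Gate, and it terminates at the bovine growth hormone polyadenylation signal. Downstream, an FRT site sits directly in front of a hygromycin phosphotransferase gene with an SV40 poly(A) signal. No complete promoter is annotated for this gene, a layout typical of vectors designed for FLP-mediated integration into a genomic FRT site, with hygromycin selection of stable cells.

The cDNA carries changes that make it resistant to a specific SRSF1-targeting siRNA; the record does not list the individual substitutions. This allows tagged SRSF1 to be re-expressed while the endogenous transcript is knocked down, as in rescue experiments. The plasmid was deposited in connection with a study of genome-scale exon perturbation screens.
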