Addgene plasmid #218974: pcDNA5-3xFLAG-SRSF1 siRNA-resitant
Purpose: Vector for expressing siRNA-resistant SRSF1 cDNA (siRNA sequence: CGUGGAGUUUGUACGGAAA)
Depositing lab: Thomas Gonatopoulos-Pournatzis. Depositing organization: National Cancer Institute (NCI). Publication: Genome-scale exon perturbation screens uncover exons critical for cell fitness. Xiao MS, Damodaran AP, Kumari B, Dickson E, Xing K, On TA, Parab N, King HE, Perez AR, Guiblet WM, Duncan G, Che A, Chari R, Andresson T, Vidigal JA, Weatheritt RJ, Aregger M, Gonatopoulos-Pournatzis T. Mol Cell. 2024 Jul 11;84(13):2553-2572.e19. doi: 10.1016/j.molcel.2024.05.024. Epub 2024 Jun 24. PubMed 38917794.
Backbone
  Vector backbone: pcDNA5-3xFLAG
  Vector type: Mammalian Expression
  Selectable markers: Hygromycin
Growth in bacteria
  Bacterial resistance: Ampicillin, 100 μg/mL
  Growth temperature: 37°C
  Growth strain: DH5alpha
  Copy number: High Copy
Gene/Insert
  Gene/Insert name: SRSF1 cDNA
  Species: H. sapiens (human)
  Mutation: siRNA-resistant SRSF1 cDNA (siRNA sequence: CGUGGAGUUUGUACGGAAA)
  Promoter: CMV
  Cloning method: Golden Gate
  Sequencing primers: 5′ TTTAAACTTAAGCTTCCACC
Terms and licenses: Academic/Nonprofit Terms; Industry Terms: Not Available to Industry
How to cite: pcDNA5-3xFLAG-SRSF1 siRNA-resitant was a gift from Thomas Gonatopoulos-Pournatzis (Addgene plasmid # 218974 ; http://n2t.net/addgene:218974 ; RRID:Addgene_218974)
